>Addgene plasmid #79123 | pHR_Gal4UAS_IRES_mC_pGK_tBFP | addgene full sequence | sequence record 354507 | Addgene NGS Result
CCCTCCCCCCCCCCTAACGTTACTGGCCGAAGCCGCTTGGAATAAGGCCGGTGTGCGTTTGTCTATATGT
TATTTTCCACCATATTGCCGTCTTTTGGCAATGTGAGGGCCCGGAAACCTGGCCCTGTCTTCTTGACGAG
CATTCCTAGGGGTCTTTCCCCTCTCGCCAAAGGAATGCAAGGTCTGTTGAATGTCGTGAAGGAAGCAGTT
CCTCTGGAAGCTTCTTGAAGACAAACAACGTCTGTAGCGACCCTTTGCAGGCAGCGGAACCCCCCACCTG
GCGACAGGTGCCTCTGCGGCCAAAAGCCACGTGTATAAGATACACCTGCAAAGGCGGCACAACCCCAGTG
CCACGTTGTGAGTTGGATAGTTGTGGAAAGAGTCAAATGGCTCTCCTCAAGCGTATTCAACAAGGGGCTG
AAGGATGCCCAGAAGGTACCCCATTGTATGGGATCTGATCTGGGGCCTCGGTGCACATGCTTTACATGTG
TTTAGTCGAGGTTAAAAAAACGTCTAGGCCCCCCGAACCACGGGGACGTGGTTTTCCTTTGAAAAACACG
ATGATAAATGAGCGCTGGCGGGTCCATGGTGAGCAAGGGCGAGGAGGATAACATGGCCATCATCAAGGAG
TTCATGCGCTTCAAGGTGCACATGGAGGGCTCCGTGAACGGCCACGAGTTCGAGATCGAGGGCGAGGGCG
AGGGCCGCCCCTACGAGGGCACCCAGACCGCCAAGCTGAAGGTGACCAAGGGTGGCCCCCTGCCCTTCGC
CTGGGACATCCTGTCCCCTCAGTTCATGTACGGCTCCAAGGCCTACGTGAAGCACCCCGCCGACATCCCC
GACTACTTGAAGCTGTCCTTCCCCGAGGGCTTCAAGTGGGAGCGCGTGATGAACTTCGAGGACGGCGGCG
TGGTGACCGTGACCCAGGACTCCTCCCTGCAGGACGGCGAGTTCATCTACAAGGTGAAGCTGCGCGGCAC
CAACTTCCCCTCCGACGGCCCCGTAATGCAGAAGAAGACCATGGGCTGGGAGGCCTCCTCCGAGCGGATG
TACCCCGAGGACGGCGCCCTGAAGGGCGAGATCAAGCAGAGGCTGAAGCTGAAGGACGGCGGCCACTACG
ACGCTGAGGTCAAGACCACCTACAAGGCCAAGAAGCCCGTGCAGCTGCCCGGCGCCTACAACGTCAACAT
CAAGTTGGACATCACCTCCCACAACGAGGACTACACCATCGTGGAACAGTACGAACGCGCCGAGGGCCGC
CACTCCACCGGCGGCATGGACGAGCTGTACAAGTAGGGCCGCAACTCCCACCTGCAACATGCGTGACTGA
CTGAGGCCGCGACTCTAGAGTCGACCTGCACGAGGTTAACGAATTCTACCGGGTAGGGGAGGCGCTTTTC
CCAAGGCAGTCTGGAGCATGCGCTTTAGCAGCCCCGCTGGGCACTTGGCGCTACACAAGTGGCCTCTGGC
CTCGCACACATTCCACATCCACCGGTAGGCGCCAACCGGCTCCGTTCTTTGGTGGCCCCTTCGCGCCACC
TTCTACTCCTCCCCTAGTCAGGAAGTTCCCCCCCGCCCCGCAGCTCGCGTCGTGCAGGACGTGACAAATG
GAAGTAGCACGTCTCACTAGTCTCGTGCAGATGGACAGCACCGCTGAGCAATGGAAGCGGGTAGGCCTTT
GGGGCAGCGGCCAATAGCAGCTTTGCTCCTTCGCTTTCTGGGCTCAGAGGCTGGGAAGGGGTGGGTCCGG
GGGCGGGCTCAGGGGCGGGGCGGGCGCCCGAAGGTCCTCCGGAGGCCCGGCATTCTGCACGCTTCAAAAG
CGCACGTCTGCCGCGCTGTTCTCCTCTTCCTCATCTCCGGGCCTTTCGACCTGCAGCCCAAGCTTACCAT
GAGCGAGCTGATTAAGGAGAACATGCACATGAAGCTGTACATGGAGGGCACCGTGGACAACCATCACTTC
AAGTGCACATCCGAGGGCGAAGGCAAGCCCTACGAGGGCACCCAGACCATGAGAATCAAGGTGGTCGAGG
GCGGCCCTCTCCCCTTCGCCTTCGACATCCTGGCTACTAGCTTCCTCTACGGCAGCAAGACCTTCATCAA
CCACACCCAGGGCATCCCCGACTTCTTCAAGCAGTCCTTCCCTGAGGGCTTCACATGGGAGAGAGTCACC
ACATACGAAGACGGGGGCGTGCTGACCGCTACCCAGGACACCAGCCTCCAGGACGGCTGCCTCATCTACA
ACGTCAAGATCAGAGGGGTGAACTTCACATCCAACGGCCCTGTGATGCAGAAGAAAACACTCGGCTGGGA
GGCCTTCACCGAGACGCTGTACCCCGCTGACGGCGGCCTGGAAGGCAGAAACGACATGGCCCTGAAGCTC
GTGGGCGGGAGCCATCTGATCGCAAACATCAAGACCACATATAGATCCAAGAAACCCGCTAAGAACCTCA
AGATGCCTGGCGTCTACTATGTGGACTACAGACTGGAAAGAATCAAGGAGGCCAACAACGAGACCTACGT
CGAGCAGCACGAGGTGGCAGTGGCCAGATACTGCGACCTCCCTAGCAAACTGGGGCACAAGCTTAATTAA
TGCAGGCATGCAAGCTTGATATCAAGCTTATCGATAATCAACCTCTGGATTACAAAATTTGTGAAAGATT
GACTGGTATTCTTAACTATGTTGCTCCTTTTACGCTATGTGGATACGCTGCTTTAATGCCTTTGTATCAT
GCTATTGCTTCCCGTATGGCTTTCATTTTCTCCTCCTTGTATAAATCCTGGTTGCTGTCTCTTTATGAGG
AGTTGTGGCCCGTTGTCAGGCAACGTGGCGTGGTGTGCACTGTGTTTGCTGACGCAACCCCCACTGGTTG
GGGCATTGCCACCACCTGTCAGCTCCTTTCCGGGACTTTCGCTTTCCCCCTCCCTATTGCCACGGCGGAA
CTCATCGCCGCCTGCCTTGCCCGCTGCTGGACAGGGGCTCGGCTGTTGGGCACTGACAATTCCGTGGTGT
TGTCGGGGAAATCATCGTCCTTTCCTTGGCTGCTCGCCTGTGTTGCCACCTGGATTCTGCGCGGGACGTC
CTTCTGCTACGTCCCTTCGGCCCTCAATCCAGCGGACCTTCCTTCCCGCGGCCTGCTGCCGGCTCTGCGG
CCTCTTCCGCGTCTTCGCCTTCGCCCTCAGACGAGTCGGATCTCCCTTTGGGCCGCCTCCCCGCATCGAT
ACCGTCGACCTCGAGGGAATTAATTCGAGCTCGGTACCTTTAAGACCAATGACTTACAAGGCAGCTGTAG
ATCTTAGCCACTTTTTAAAAGAAAAGGGGGGACTGGAAGGGCTAATTCACTCCCAACGAAGACAAGATCT
GCTTTTTGCTTGTACTGGGTCTCTCTGGTTAGACCAGATCTGAGCCTGGGAGCTCTCTGGCTAACTAGGG
AACCCACTGCTTAAGCCTCAATAAAGCTTGCCTTGAGTGCTTCAAGTAGTGTGTGCCCGTCTGTTGTGTG
ACTCTGGTAACTAGAGATCCCTCAGACCCTTTTAGTCAGTGTGGAAAATCTCTAGCAGCATCTAGAATTA
ATTCCGTGTATTCTATAGTGTCACCTAAATCGTATGTGTATGATACATAAGGTTATGTATTAATTGTAGC
CGCGTTCTAACGACAATATGTACAAGCCTAATTGTGTAGCATCTGGCTTACTGAAGCAGACCCTATCATC
TCTCTCGTAAACTGCCGTCAGAGTCGGTTTGGTTGGACGAACCTTCTGAGTTTCTGGTAACGCCGTCCCG
CACCCGGAAATGGTCAGCGAACCAATCAGCAGGGTCATCGCTAGCCAGATCCTCTACGCCGGACGCATCG
TGGCCGGCATCACCGGCGCCACAGGTGCGGTTGCTGGCGCCTATATCGCCGACATCACCGATGGGGAAGA
TCGGGCTCGCCACTTCGGGCTCATGAGCGCTTGTTTCGGCGTGGGTATGGTGGCAGGCCCCGTGGCCGGG
GGACTGTTGGGCGCCATCTCCTTGCATGCACCATTCCTTGCGGCGGCGGTGCTCAACGGCCTCAACCTAC
TACTGGGCTGCTTCCTAATGCAGGAGTCGCATAAGGGAGAGCGTCGAATGGTGCACTCTCAGTACAATCT
GCTCTGATGCCGCATAGTTAAGCCAGCCCCGACACCCGCCAACACCCGCTGACGCGCCCTGACGGGCTTG
TCTGCTCCCGGCATCCGCTTACAGACAAGCTGTGACCGTCTCCGGGAGCTGCATGTGTCAGAGGTTTTCA
CCGTCATCACCGAAACGCGCGAGACGAAAGGGCCTCGTGATACGCCTATTTTTATAGGTTAATGTCATGA
TAATAATGGTTTCTTAGACGTCAGGTGGCACTTTTCGGGGAAATGTGCGCGGAACCCCTATTTGTTTATT
TTTCTAAATACATTCAAATATGTATCCGCTCATGAGACAATAACCCTGATAAATGCTTCAATAATATTGA
AAAAGGAAGAGTATGAGTATTCAACATTTCCGTGTCGCCCTTATTCCCTTTTTTGCGGCATTTTGCCTTC
CTGTTTTTGCTCACCCAGAAACGCTGGTGAAAGTAAAAGATGCTGAAGATCAGTTGGGTGCACGAGTGGG
TTACATCGAACTGGATCTCAACAGCGGTAAGATCCTTGAGAGTTTTCGCCCCGAAGAACGTTTTCCAATG
ATGAGCACTTTTAAAGTTCTGCTATGTGGCGCGGTATTATCCCGTATTGACGCCGGGCAAGAGCAACTCG
GTCGCCGCATACACTATTCTCAGAATGACTTGGTTGAGTACTCACCAGTCACAGAAAAGCATCTTACGGA
TGGCATGACAGTAAGAGAATTATGCAGTGCTGCCATAACCATGAGTGATAACACTGCGGCCAACTTACTT
CTGACAACGATCGGAGGACCGAAGGAGCTAACCGCTTTTTTGCACAACATGGGGGATCATGTAACTCGCC
TTGATCGTTGGGAACCGGAGCTGAATGAAGCCATACCAAACGACGAGCGTGACACCACGATGCCTGTAGC
AATGGCAACAACGTTGCGCAAACTATTAACTGGCGAACTACTTACTCTAGCTTCCCGGCAACAATTAATA
GACTGGATGGAGGCGGATAAAGTTGCAGGACCACTTCTGCGCTCGGCCCTTCCGGCTGGCTGGTTTATTG
CTGATAAATCTGGAGCCGGTGAGCGTGGGTCTCGCGGTATCATTGCAGCACTGGGGCCAGATGGTAAGCC
CTCCCGTATCGTAGTTATCTACACGACGGGGAGTCAGGCAACTATGGATGAACGAAATAGACAGATCGCT
GAGATAGGTGCCTCACTGATTAAGCATTGGTAACTGTCAGACCAAGTTTACTCATATATACTTTAGATTG
ATTTAAAACTTCATTTTTAATTTAAAAGGATCTAGGTGAAGATCCTTTTTGATAATCTCATGACCAAAAT
CCCTTAACGTGAGTTTTCGTTCCACTGAGCGTCAGACCCCGTAGAAAAGATCAAAGGATCTTCTTGAGAT
CCTTTTTTTCTGCGCGTAATCTGCTGCTTGCAAACAAAAAAACCACCGCTACCAGCGGTGGTTTGTTTGC
CGGATCAAGAGCTACCAACTCTTTTTCCGAAGGTAACTGGCTTCAGCAGAGCGCAGATACCAAATACTGT
TCTTCTAGTGTAGCCGTAGTTAGGCCACCACTTCAAGAACTCTGTAGCACCGCCTACATACCTCGCTCTG
CTAATCCTGTTACCAGTGGCTGCTGCCAGTGGCGATAAGTCGTGTCTTACCGGGTTGGACTCAAGACGAT
AGTTACCGGATAAGGCGCAGCGGTCGGGCTGAACGGGGGGTTCGTGCACACAGCCCAGCTTGGAGCGAAC
GACCTACACCGAACTGAGATACCTACAGCGTGAGCTATGAGAAAGCGCCACGCTTCCCGAAGGGAGAAAG
GCGGACAGGTATCCGGTAAGCGGCAGGGTCGGAACAGGAGAGCGCACGAGGGAGCTTCCAGGGGGAAACG
CCTGGTATCTTTATAGTCCTGTCGGGTTTCGCCACCTCTGACTTGAGCGTCGATTTTTGTGATGCTCGTC
AGGGGGGCGGAGCCTATGGAAAAACGCCAGCAACGCGGCCTTTTTACGGTTCCTGGCCTTTTGCTGGCCT
TTTGCTCACATGTTCTTTCCTGCGTTATCCCCTGATTCTGTGGATAACCGTATTACCGCCTTTGAGTGAG
CTGATACCGCTCGCCGCAGCCGAACGACCGAGCGCAGCGAGTCAGTGAGCGAGGAAGCGGAAGAGCGCCC
AATACGCAAACCGCCTCTCCCCGCGCGTTGGCCGATTCATTAATGCAGCTGTGGAATGTGTGTCAGTTAG
GGTGTGGAAAGTCCCCAGGCTCCCCAGCAGGCAGAAGTATGCAAAGCATGCATCTCAATTAGTCAGCAAC
CAGGTGTGGAAAGTCCCCAGGCTCCCCAGCAGGCAGAAGTATGCAAAGCATGCATCTCAATTAGTCAGCA
ACCATAGTCCCGCCCCTAACTCCGCCCATCCCGCCCCTAACTCCGCCCAGTTCCGCCCATTCTCCGCCCC
ATGGCTGACTAATTTTTTTTATTTATGCAGAGGCCGAGGCCGCCTCGGCCTCTGAGCTATTCCAGAAGTA
GTGAGGAGGCTTTTTTGGAGGCCTAGGCTTTTGCAAAAAGCTTGGACACAAGACAGGCTTGCGAGATATG
TTTGAGAATACCACTTTATCCCGCGTCAGGGAGAGGCAGTGCGTAAAAAGACGCGGACTCATGTGAAATA
CTGGTTTTTAGTGCGCCAGATCTCTATAATCTCGCGCAACCTATTTTCCCCTCGAACACTTTTTAAGCCG
TAGATAAACAGGCTGGGACACTTCACATGAGCGAAAAATACATCGTCACCTGGGACATGTTGCAGATCCA
TGCACGTAAACTCGCAAGCCGACTGATGCCTTCTGAACAATGGAAAGGCATTATTGCCGTAAGCCGTGGC
GGTCTGTACCGGGTGCGTTACTGGCGCGTGAACTGGGTATTCGTCATGTCGATACCGTTTGTATTTCCAG
CTACGATCACGACAACCAGCGCGAGCTTAAAGTGCTGAAACGCGCAGAAGGCGATGGCGAAGGCTTCATC
GTTATTGATGACCTGGTGGATACCGGTGGTACTGCGGTTGCGATTCGTGAAATGTATCCAAAAGCGCACT
TTGTCACCATCTTCGCAAAACCGGCTGGTCGTCCGCTGGTTGATGACTATGTTGTTGATATCCCGCAAGA
TACCTGGATTGAACAGCCGTGGGATATGGGCGTCGTATTCGTCCCGCCAATCTCCGGTCGCTAATCTTTT
CAACGCCTGGCACTGCCGGGCGTTGTTCTTTTTAACTTCAGGCGGGTTACAATAGTTTCCAGTAAGTATT
CTGGAGGCTGCATCCATGACACAGGCAAACCTGAGCGAAACCCTGTTCAAACCCCGCTTTAAACATCCTG
AAACCTCGACGCTAGTCCGCCGCTTTAATCACGGCGCACAACCGCCTGTGCAGTCGGCCCTTGATGGTAA
AACCATCCCTCACTGGTATCGCATGATTAACCGTCTGATGTGGATCTGGCGCGGCATTGACCCACGCGAA
ATCCTCGACGTCCAGGCACGTATTGTGATGAGCGATGCCGAACGTACCGACGATGATTTATACGATACGG
TGATTGGCTACCGTGGCGGCAACTGGATTTATGAGTGGGCCCCGGATCTTTGTGAAGGAACCTTACTTCT
GTGGTGTGACATAATTGGACAAACTACCTACAGAGATTTAAAGCTCTAAGGTAAATATAAAATTTTTAAG
TGTATAATGTGTTAAACTACTGATTCTAATTGTTTGTGTATTTTAGATTCCAACCTATGGAACTGATGAA
TGGGAGCAGTGGTGGAATGCCTTTAATGAGGAAAACCTGTTTTGCTCAGAAGAAATGCCATCTAGTGATG
ATGAGGCTACTGCTGACTCTCAACATTCTACTCCTCCAAAAAAGAAGAGAAAGGTAGAAGACCCCAAGGA
CTTTCCTTCAGAATTGCTAAGTTTTTTGAGTCATGCTGTGTTTAGTAATAGAACTCTTGCTTGCTTTGCT
ATTTACACCACAAAGGAAAAAGCTGCACTGCTATACAAGAAAATTATGGAAAAATATTCTGTAACCTTTA
TAAGTAGGCATAACAGTTATAATCATAACATACTGTTTTTTCTTACTCCACACAGGCATAGAGTGTCTGC
TATTAATAACTATGCTCAAAAATTGTGTACCTTTAGCTTTTTAATTTGTAAAGGGGTTAATAAGGAATAT
TTGATGTATAGTGCCTTGACTAGAGATCATAATCAGCCATACCACATTTGTAGAGGTTTTACTTGCTTTA
AAAAACCTCCCACACCTCCCCCTGAACCTGAAACATAAAATGAATGCAATTGTTGTTGTTAACTTGTTTA
TTGCAGCTTATAATGGTTACAAATAAAGCAATAGCATCACAAATTTCACAAATAAAGCATTTTTTTCACT
GCATTCTAGTTGTGGTTTGTCCAAACTCATCAATGTATCTTATCATGTCTGGATCAACTGGATAACTCAA
GCTAACCAAAATCATCCCAAACTTCCCACCCCATACCCTATTACCACTGCCAATTACCTGTGGTTTCATT
TACTCTAAACCTGTGATTCCTCTGAATTATTTTCATTTTAAAGAAATTGTATTTGTTAAATATGTACTAC
AAACTTAGTAGTTGGAAGGGCTAATTCACTCCCAAAGAAGACAAGATATCCTTGATCTGTGGATCTACCA
CACACAAGGCTACTTCCCTGATTAGCAGAACTACACACCAGGGCCAGGGGTCAGATATCCACTGACCTTT
GGATGGTGCTACAAGCTAGTACCAGTTGAGCCAGATAAGGTAGAAGAGGCCAATAAAGGAGAGAACACCA
GCTTGTTACACCCTGTGAGCCTGCATGGGATGGATGACCCGTAGAGAGAAGTGTTAGAGTGGAGGTTTGA
CAGCCGCCTAGCATTTCATCACGTGGCCCGAGAGCTGCATCCGGAGTACTTCAAGAACTGCTGATATCGA
GCTTGCTACAAGGGACTTTCCGCTGGGGACTTTCCAGGGAGGCGTGGCCTGGGCGGGACTGGGGAGTGGC
GAGCCCTCAGATCCTGCATATAAGCAGCTGCTTTTTGCCTGTACTGGGTCTCTCTGGTTAGACCAGATCT
GAGCCTGGGAGCTCTCTGGCTAACTAGGGAACCCACTGCTTAAGCCTCAATAAAGCTTGCCTTGAGTGCT
TCAAGTAGTGTGTGCCCGTCTGTTGTGTGACTCTGGTAACTAGAGATCCCTCAGACCCTTTTAGTCAGTG
TGGAAAATCTCTAGCAGTGGCGCCCGAACAGGGACTTGAAAGCGAAAGGGAAACCAGAGGAGCTCTCTCG
ACGCAGGACTCGGCTTGCTGAAGCGCGCACGGCAAGAGGCGAGGGGCGGCGACTGGTGAGTACGCCAAAA
ATTTTGACTAGCGGAGGCTAGAAGGAGAGAGATGGGTGCGAGAGCGTCAGTATTAAGCGGGGGAGAATTA
GATCGCGATGGGAAAAAATTCGGTTAAGGCCAGGGGGAAAGAAAAAATATAAATTAAAACATATAGTATG
GGCAAGCAGGGAGCTAGAACGATTCGCAGTTAATCCTGGCCTGTTAGAAACATCAGAAGGCTGTAGACAA
ATACTGGGACAGCTACAACCATCCCTTCAGACAGGATCAGAAGAACTTAGATCATTATATAATACAGTAG
CAACCCTCTATTGTGTGCATCAAAGGATAGAGATAAAAGACACCAAGGAAGCTTTAGACAAGATAGAGGA
AGAGCAAAACAAAAGTAAGACCACCGCACAGCAAGCGGCCGGCCGCTGATCTTCAGACCTGGAGGAGGAG
ATATGAGGGACAATTGGAGAAGTGAATTATATAAATATAAAGTAGTAAAAATTGAACCATTAGGAGTAGC
ACCCACCAAGGCAAAGAGAAGAGTGGTGCAGAGAGAAAAAAGAGCAGTGGGAATAGGAGCTTTGTTCCTT
GGGTTCTTGGGAGCAGCAGGAAGCACTATGGGCGCAGCGTCAATGACGCTGACGGTACAGGCCAGACAAT
TATTGTCTGGTATAGTGCAGCAGCAGAACAATTTGCTGAGGGCTATTGAGGCGCAACAGCATCTGTTGCA
ACTCACAGTCTGGGGCATCAAGCAGCTCCAGGCAAGAATCCTGGCTGTGGAAAGATACCTAAAGGATCAA
CAGCTCCTGGGGATTTGGGGTTGCTCTGGAAAACTCATTTGCACCACTGCTGTGCCTTGGAATGCTAGTT
GGAGTAATAAATCTCTGGAACAGATTTGGAATCACACGACCTGGATGGAGTGGGACAGAGAAATTAACAA
TTACACAAGCTTAATACACTCCTTAATTGAAGAATCGCAAAACCAGCAAGAAAAGAATGAACAAGAATTA
TTGGAATTAGATAAATGGGCAAGTTTGTGGAATTGGTTTAACATAACAAATTGGCTGTGGTATATAAAAT
TATTCATAATGATAGTAGGAGGCTTGGTAGGTTTAAGAATAGTTTTTGCTGTACTTTCTATAGTGAATAG
AGTTAGGCAGGGATATTCACCATTATCGTTTCAGACCCACCTCCCAACCCCGAGGGGACCCGACAGGCCC
GAAGGAATAGAAGAAGAAGGTGGAGAGAGAGACAGAGACAGATCCATTCGATTAGTGAACGGATCTCGAC
GGTATCGCCAAATGGCAGTATTCATCCACAATTTTAAAAGAAAAGGGGGGATTGGGGGGTACAGTGCAGG
GGAAAGAATAGTAGACATAATAGCAACAGACATACAAACTAAAGAATTACAAAAACAAATTACAAAAATT
CAAAATTTTCGGGTTTATTACAGGGACAGCAGAGATCCAGTTTGGATCGATAAGCTTGATATCGAATTCG
GAGCACTGTCCTCCGAACGTCGGAGCACTGTCCTCCGAACGTCGGAGCACTGTCCTCCGAACGTCGGAGC
ACTGTCCTCCGAACGGAGCATGTCCTCCGAACGTCGGAGCACTGTCCTCCGAACGACTAGTTAGGCGTGT
ACGGTGGGAGGCCTATATAAGCAGAGCTCGTTTAGTGAACCGTCAGATCGCCTGGAGACGCCATCCACGC
TGTTTTGACCTCCATAGAAGACACCGGGACCGATCCAGCCTCTCGACATTCGTTGGATCCTTGACTTGCG
GCCCCCCTCT
Features (pLannotate 1.2.2; 36 found; start..end, strand, type, name):
    105..567     +  misc_feature   IRES: internal ribosome entry site (IRES) of the encephalomyocarditis virus (EMCV)
    586..1296    +  CDS            mCherry: monomeric derivative of DsRed fluorescent protein (Shaner et al., 2004) mammalian codon-optimized
   1343..1360    +  misc_feature   MCS (fragment): pUC18/19 multiple cloning site
   1381..1868    +  promoter       PGK promoter: mouse phosphoglycerate kinase 1 promoter
   1889..2590    +  CDS            TagBFP: monomeric blue fluorescent protein mammalian codon-optimized
   2608..2626    +  misc_feature   MCS (fragment): pBluescript multiple cloning site
   2626..3214    +  misc_feature   WPRE: woodchuck hepatitis virus posttranscriptional regulatory element
   3215..3237    +  misc_feature   MCS (fragment): pBluescript multiple cloning site
   3254..3322    +  CDS            nef (fragment): NEF_HV1Z2 - Experimental evidence at protein level: Swiss-Prot protein existence level 1. Extracellular Nef protein targets CD4(+) T-lymphocytes for apoptosis by interacting with CXCR4 surface receptors. From Human immunodeficiency virus type 1 group M subtype D (isolate Z2/CDC-Z34) (HIV-1).
   3324..3557    +  LTR            3' LTR (ΔU3): self-inactivating 3' long terminal repeat (LTR) from HIV-1
   3582..3600    -  promoter       SP6 promoter: promoter for bacteriophage SP6 RNA polymerase
   3828..4107    +  CDS            TcR (fragment): tetracycline efflux protein; tet; confers resistance to tetracycline
   4108..4156    -  misc_feature   bom (fragment): basis of mobility region from pBR322
   4258..4293    -  CDS            rop (fragment): Rop protein, which maintains plasmids at low copy number; rop
   4388..4492    +  promoter       AmpR promoter: bla
   4493..5353    +  CDS            AmpR: β-lactamase; bla; confers resistance to ampicillin, carbenicillin, and related antibiotics
   5524..6112    +  rep_origin     ori: high-copy-number ColE1/pMB1/pBR322/pUC origin of replication
   6295..6351    +  CDS            lacI (fragment): lac repressor; lacI; The lac repressor binds to the lac operator to inhibit transcription in E. coli. This inhibition can be relieved by adding lactose or isopropyl-β-D-thiogalactopyranoside (IPTG).
   6358..6687    +  promoter       SV40 promoter: SV40 enhancer and early promoter
   6887..7006    +  CDS            gpt (fragment): XGPT_ECOLI - Also known as gpp, gxu. Experimental evidence at protein level: Swiss-Prot protein existence level 1. Purine salvage pathway enzyme that catalyzes the transfer of the ribosyl-5-phosphate group from 5-phospho-alpha-D-ribose 1- diphosphate (PRPP) to the N9 position of the 6-oxopurines guanine and xanthine to form the corresponding ribonucleotides GMP (guanosine 5'- monophosphate) and XMP (xanthosine 5'-monophosphate), with the release of PPi. To a lesser extent, also acts on hypoxanthine (PubMed:9100006, PubMed:3886014). Does not ribophosphorylate adenine (PubMed:3886014). From Esch
   7006..7341    +  CDS            gpt (fragment): XGPT_ECOLI - Also known as gpp, gxu. Experimental evidence at protein level: Swiss-Prot protein existence level 1. Purine salvage pathway enzyme that catalyzes the transfer of the ribosyl-5-phosphate group from 5-phospho-alpha-D-ribose 1- diphosphate (PRPP) to the N9 position of the 6-oxopurines guanine and xanthine to form the corresponding ribonucleotides GMP (guanosine 5'- monophosphate) and XMP (xanthosine 5'-monophosphate), with the release of PPi. To a lesser extent, also acts on hypoxanthine (PubMed:9100006, PubMed:3886014). Does not ribophosphorylate adenine (PubMed:3886014). From Esch
   7436..7741    +  CDS            frsA (fragment): FRSA_ECOLI - Also known as yafA. Experimental evidence at protein level: Swiss-Prot protein existence level 1. Catalyzes the hydrolysis of esters (PubMed:15808744). Displays esterase activity toward pNP-butyrate (PubMed:15808744). May stimulate mixed-acid fermentation by acting as a fermentation/respiration switch that down-regulates respiration and up- regulates fermentation rates (PubMed:15169777). From Escherichia coli (strain K12).
   7745..7819    +  CDS            small t antigen (fragment): SV40 (simian virus 40) small t antigen
   7821..7886    +  intron         small t intron: SV40 (simian virus 40) small t antigen intron
   8016..8036    +  CDS            SV40 NLS: nuclear localization signal of SV40 (simian virus 40) large T antigen
   8355..8438    +  CDS            large T antigen (fragment): large T antigen from SV40 (simian virus 40)
   8461..8595    +  polyA_signal   SV40 poly(A) signal: SV40 polyadenylation signal
   8762..9091    +  CDS            nef (fragment): NEF_HV1BR - Experimental evidence at protein level: Swiss-Prot protein existence level 1. Extracellular Nef protein targets CD4(+) T-lymphocytes for apoptosis by interacting with CXCR4 surface receptors (PubMed:14990729). From Human immunodeficiency virus type 1 group M subtype B (isolate BRU/LAI) (HIV-1).
   9139..9396    +  LTR            5' LTR (truncated): truncated 5' long terminal repeat (LTR) from HIV-1
   9443..9568    +  misc_feature   HIV-1 Ψ: packaging signal of human immunodeficiency virus type 1
   9552..9890    +  CDS            HIV-1 gag (fragment): gag protein from human immunodeficiency virus 1; gag
  10065..10298   +  misc_feature   RRE: The Rev response element (RRE) of HIV-1 allows for Rev-dependent mRNA export from the nucleus to the cytoplasm.
  10675..10775   +  CDS            Rev (fragment): human immunodeficiency virus 1 (HIV-1) Rev protein; rev; enhances nuclear export of unspliced and incompletely spliced viral mRNAs
  10812..10929   +  misc_feature   cPPT/CTS: central polypurine tract and central termination sequence of HIV-1
  10966..10989   -  misc_feature   MCS (fragment): pBluescript multiple cloning site
  11122..11158   +  promoter       minimal CMV promoter (fragment): human cytomegalovirus (CMV) immediate early promoter
