[The description below was written by a language model from this plasmid's Addgene catalogue record and pLannotate feature annotations shown in this document.]
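Description:
pHR_Gal4UAS_IRES_mC_pGK_tBFP is an empty-backbone lentiviral transfer vector built on pHR, designed as the response element for synthetic Notch (synNotch) receptors that release a Gal4 DNA-binding domain–VP64 transcriptional activator. It is maintained in E. coli as a high-copy plasmid through a ColE1/pUC-type origin and selected with ampicillin (AmpR). The plasmid backbone also carries leftover sequences typical of older pHR vectors, including an SV40 promoter followed by gpt fragments, SV40 small t/large T fragments and an SV40 poly(A) signal, along with small remnants of TcR, rop and bom.

The viral portion runs from a 5' HIV-1 LTR (annotated as truncated) through the Ψ packaging signal, a partial gag, the RRE and the cPPT/CTS to a self-inactivating ΔU3 3' LTR, with a WPRE placed upstream of the 3' LTR to boost transcript expression. Within it, the inducible unit begins with a minimal CMV promoter fragment. The Gal4 UAS sites named in the plasmid title are not separately annotated in the feature table, but would be expected to lie just upstream of this minimal promoter. A gene of interest would be cloned between the promoter and the EMCV IRES, although no cloning site is annotated there, so that it is co-transcribed with mCherry. Red fluorescence then reports activation of the cassette when a synNotch receptor is engaged by its ligand. A separate, constitutive mouse PGK promoter drives TagBFP, which marks transduced cells regardless of receptor activity and allows them to be identified or sorted. According to the record, the vector is used for inducible, synNotch-controlled gene expression, as in engineered cell sensing-and-response circuits and combinatorial antigen recognition by T cells.
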