Addgene plasmid #79123: pHR_Gal4UAS_IRES_mC_pGK_tBFP
Purpose: (Empty Backbone) Lentiviral vector for inducible expression of genes with Gal4DBDVP64 synNotch Receptors
Depositing lab: Wendell Lim. Depositing organization: University of California, San Francisco (UCSF). Publication: Engineering Customized Cell Sensing and Response Behaviors Using Synthetic Notch Receptors. Morsut L, Roybal KT, Xiong X, Gordley RM, Coyle SM, Thomson M, Lim WA. Cell. 2016 Feb 11;164(4):780-91. doi: 10.1016/j.cell.2016.01.012. Epub 2016 Jan 28. PubMed 26830878.
Backbone
  Vector backbone: pHR
  Vector type: Lentiviral
Growth in bacteria
  Bacterial resistance: Ampicillin, 100 μg/mL
  Growth temperature: 37°C
  Growth strain: NEB Stable
  Copy number: High Copy
Terms and licenses: Academic/Nonprofit Terms; Industry Terms: Not Available to Industry
Depositor comments: Precision Tumor Recognition by T Cells With Combinatorial Antigen-Sensing Circuits. Roybal KT, Rupp LJ, Morsut L, Walker WJ, McNally KA, Park JS, Lim WA. Cell. 2016 Feb 11;164(4):770-9. Epub 2016 Jan 28.
How to cite: pHR_Gal4UAS_IRES_mC_pGK_tBFP was a gift from Wendell Lim (Addgene plasmid # 79123 ; http://n2t.net/addgene:79123 ; RRID:Addgene_79123)
