>Addgene plasmid #79123 | pHR_Gal4UAS_IRES_mC_pGK_tBFP | addgene partial sequence | sequence record 153995 | pTYF-5 5'-GTAGACATAATAGCAACAGAC-3'
AAATTCAAAATTTTCGGGTTTATTACAGGGACAGCAGAGATCCAGTTTGGATCGATAAGCTTGATATCGA
ATTCGGAGCACTGTCCTCCGAACGTCGGAGCACTGTCCTCCGAACGTCGGAGCACTGTCCTCCGAACGTC
GGAGCACTGTCCTCCGAACGGAGCATGTCCTCCGAACGTCGGAGCACTGTCCTCCGAACGACTAGTTAGG
CGTGTACGGTGGGAGGCCTATATAAGCAGAGCTCGTTTAGTGAACCGTCAGATCGCCTGGAGACGCCATC
CACGCTGTTTTGACCTCCATAGAAGACACCGGGACCGATCCAGCCTCTCGACATTCGTTGGATCCTTGAC
TTGCGGCCCCCCTCTCCCTCCCCCCCCCCTAACGTTACTGGCCGAAGCCGCTTGGAATAAGGCCGGTGTG
CGTTTGTCTATATGTTATTTTCCACCATATTGCCGTCTTTTGGCAATGTGAGGGCCCGGAAACCTGGCCC
TGTCTTCTTGACGAGCATTCCTAGGGGTCTTTCCCCTCTCGCCAAAGGAATGCAAGGTCTGTTGAATGTC
GTGAAGGAAGCAGTTCCTCTGGAAGCTTCTTGAAGACAAACAACGTCTGTAGCGACCCTTTGCAGGCAGC
GGAACCCCCCACCTGGCGACAGGTGCCTCTGCGGCCAAAAGCCACGTGTATAAGATACACCTGCAAAGGC
GGCACAACCCCAGTGCCACGTTGTGAGTTGGATAGTTGTGGAAAGAGTCAAATGGCTCTCCTCAAGCGTA
TTCAACAAGGGGCTGAAGGATGCCCAGAAGGTACCCCATTGTATGGGATCTGATCTGGGGCCTCGGTGCA
CATGCTTTACATGTGTTTAGTCGAGGTTAAAAAAACGTCTAGGCCCC
