>Addgene plasmid #79123 | pHR_Gal4UAS_IRES_mC_pGK_tBFP | addgene partial sequence | sequence record 153996 | WPRE-R 5'-CATAGCGTAAAAGGAGCAACA-3'
AATTTTGTAATCCAGAGGTTGATTATCGATAAGCTTGATATCAAGCTTGCATGCCTGCATTAATTAAGCT
TGTGCCCCAGTTTGCTAGGGAGGTCGCAGTATCTGGCCACTGCCACCTCGTGCTGCTCGACGTAGGTCTC
GTTGTTGGCCTCCTTGATTCTTTCCAGTCTGTAGTCCACATAGTAGACGCCAGGCATCTTGAGGTTCTTA
GCGGGTTTCTTGGATCTATATGTGGTCTTGATGTTTGCGATCAGATGGCTCCCGCCCACGAGCTTCAGGG
CCATGTCGTTTCTGCCTTCCAGGCCGCCGTCAGCGGGGTACAGCGTCTCGGTGAAGGCCTCCCAGCCGAG
TGTTTTCTTCTGCATCACAGGGCCGTTGGATGTGAAGTTCACCCCTCTGATCTTGACGTTGTAGATGAGG
CAGCCGTCCTGGAGGCTGGTGTCCTGGGTAGCGGTCAGCACGCCCCCGTCTTCGTATGTGGTGACTCTCT
CCCATGTGAAGCCCTCAGGGAAGGACTGCTTGAAGAAGTCGGGGATGCCCTGGGTGTGGTTGATGAAGGT
CTTGCTGCCGTAGAGGAAGCTAGTAGCCAGGATGTCGAAGGCGAAGGGGAGAGGGCCGCCCTCGACCACC
TTGATTCTCATGGTCTGGGTGCCCTCGTAGGGCTTGCCTTCGCCCTCGGATGTGCACTTGAAGTGATGGT
TGTCCACGGTGCCCTCCATGTACAGCTTCATGTGCATGTTCTCCTTAATCAGCTCGCTCATGGTAAGCTT
GGGCTGCAGGTCGAAAGGCCCGGAGATGAGGAAGAGGAGAACAGCGCGGCAGACGTGCGCTTTTGAAGCG
TGCAGAATGCCGGGCCTCC
