>Addgene plasmid #79123 | pHR_Gal4UAS_IRES_mC_pGK_tBFP | addgene partial sequence | sequence record 155970 | IRES-F 5'-TGGCTCTCCTCAAGCGTATT-3'
TGTATGGGATCTGATCTGGGGCCTCGGTGCACATGCTTTACATGTGTTTAGTCGAGGTTAAAAAAACGTC
TAGGCCCCCCGAACCACGGGGACGTGGTTTTCCTTTGAAAAACACGATGATAAATGAGCGCTGGCGGGTC
CATGGTGAGCAAGGGCGAGGAGGATAACATGGCCATCATCAAGGAGTTCATGCGCTTCAAGGTGCACATG
GAGGGCTCCGTGAACGGCCACGAGTTCGAGATCGAGGGCGAGGGCGAGGGCCGCCCCTACGAGGGCACCC
AGACCGCCAAGCTGAAGGTGACCAAGGGTGGCCCCCTGCCCTTCGCCTGGGACATCCTGTCCCCTCAGTT
CATGTACGGCTCCAAGGCCTACGTGAAGCACCCCGCCGACATCCCCGACTACTTGAAGCTGTCCTTCCCC
GAGGGCTTCAAGTGGGAGCGCGTGATGAACTTCGAGGACGGCGGCGTGGTGACCGTGACCCAGGACTCCT
CCCTGCAGGACGGCGAGTTCATCTACAAGGTGAAGCTGCGCGGCACCAACTTCCCCTCCGACGGCCCCGT
AATGCAGAAGAAGACCATGGGCTGGGAGGCCTCCTCCGAGCGGATGTACCCCGAGGACGGCGCCCTGAAG
GGCGAGATCAAGCAGAGGCTGAAGCTGAAGGACGGCGGCCACTACGACGCTGAGGTCAAGACCACCTACA
AGGCCAAGAAGCCCGTGCAGCTGCCCGGCGCCTACAACGTCAACATCAAGTTGGACATCACCTCCCACAA
CGAGGACTACACCATCGTGGAACAGTACGAACGCGCCGAGGGCCGCCACTCCACCGGCGGCATGGA
