>Addgene plasmid #79123 | pHR_Gal4UAS_IRES_mC_pGK_tBFP | analyzer sequence | sequence record 148027
CCCCTCTCCCTCCCCCCCCCCTAACGTTACTGGCCGAAGCCGCTTGGAATAAGGCCGGTGTGCGTTTGTC
TATATGTTATTTTCCACCATATTGCCGTCTTTTGGCAATGTGAGGGCCCGGAAACCTGGCCCTGTCTTCT
TGACGAGCATTCCTAGGGGTCTTTCCCCTCTCGCCAAAGGAATGCAAGGTCTGTTGAATGTCGTGAAGGA
AGCAGTTCCTCTGGAAGCTTCTTGAAGACAAACAACGTCTGTAGCGACCCTTTGCAGGCAGCGGAACCCC
CCACCTGGCGACAGGTGCCTCTGCGGCCAAAAGCCACGTGTATAAGATACACCTGCAAAGGCGGCACAAC
CCCAGTGCCACGTTGTGAGTTGGATAGTTGTGGAAAGAGTCAAATGGCTCTCCTCAAGCGTATTCAACAA
GGGGCTGAAGGATGCCCAGAAGGTACCCCATTGTATGGGATCTGATCTGGGGCCTCGGTGCACATGCTTT
ACATGTGTTTAGTCGAGGTTAAAAAAACGTCTAGGCCCCCCGAACCACGGGGACGTGGTTTTCCTTTGAA
AAACACGATGATAAATGAGCGCTGGCGGGTCCATGGTGAGCAAGGGCGAGGAGGATAACATGGCCATCAT
CAAGGAGTTCATGCGCTTCAAGGTGCACATGGAGGGCTCCGTGAACGGCCACGAGTTCGAGATCGAGGGC
GAGGGCGAGGGCCGCCCCTACGAGGGCACCCAGACCGCCAAGCTGAAGGTGACCAAGGGTGGCCCCCTGC
CCTTCGCCTGGGACATCCTGTCCCCTCAGTTCATGTACGGCTCCAAGGCCTACGTGAAGCACCCCGCCGA
CATCCCCGACTACTTGAAGCTGTCCTTCCCCGAGGGCTTCAAGTGGGAGCGCGTGATGAACTTCGAGGAC
GGCGGCGTGGTGACCGTGACCCAGGACTCCTCCCTGCAGGACGGCGAGTTCATCTACAAGGTGAAGCTGC
GCGGCACCAACTTCCCCTCCGACGGCCCCGTAATGCAGAAGAAGACCATGGGCTGGGAGGCCTCCTCCGA
GCGGATGTACCCCGAGGACGGCGCCCTGAAGGGCGAGATCAAGCAGAGGCTGAAGCTGAAGGACGGCGGC
CACTACGACGCTGAGGTCAAGACCACCTACAAGGCCAAGAAGCCCGTGCAGCTGCCCGGCGCCTACAACG
TCAACATCAAGTTGGACATCACCTCCCACAACGAGGACTACACCATCGTGGAACAGTACGAACGCGCCGA
GGGCCGCCACTCCACCGGCGGCATGGACGAGCTGTACAAGTAG
